>Addgene plasmid #71063 | pFOSGE_COF4A09 | depositor partial sequence | sequence record 127005 | insert
ATGGATATGGATTTGGAGCAGCTAAAGAACGACTTCCTGCCGCTTATCGCCGGGATCAAGCAGGAGCAGC
TGGATGCCGTGCCCACGGATGCCCTGCCCCAGATGAGCACACCAAACACGGCCAGCGGTGCGCCCACAAC
CTCGTCATTGAGCTCCTCTTCGCTGAGTCTGAGCAACCCCTGCGACAGTGCCGAGAAAAGGTCGGAGTCA
AACTCTTCGGCATCAGCCAAGTTTACCCTTTTCAAGTGCGTTTACTGCGCTCAACTCCTCGGATCCAACG
ATCGCCCCAAGCTGTTAGAATGCCTTCACGTGGCCTGTGCCCAGTGCGTGAGCACCAAGTTCTCAGAGCT
GGACCGTTCCCTGCCACCATTGATCCATTGTCCGGTATGCGACAATGCGTCGCAGCAGGAGTTCATCGTG
GACAACCAGTTCCTCATTGAGCAGTGCACCGCCGGAGACAGTGGCGATGGGGTCGGACTTCTGGGTCTGA
CTGGCGAAGGTCAGAAGAGTTCCGCTGCGGCGAACATCCAGTGCAGCAGCTGCTCCGATGGTGCGGTGGC
CACGTCGTGGTGCGTTGACTGCTCGGAGTATATTTGCGACAGTTGTGTGCAAGCTCACCAGCGCCTGAAG
ATCACCAAGGATCACACGATCAAGCCCAAAGATGAGGCCAACAACGAGCAGCTGGCCGGAGCTGCCGGGG
TGGACAAGTTGCACATGTGCCAGTTGCATCCGCAGGAGAAGCTTTCGCTATTTTGCGAGACCTGCGACAA
GCTCACTTGTCGGGATTGCCAGTTGAGCGACCATCGGGATCACAAATACAAGTTTGCGCACGAGATTGCC
ACGGAATCGCGACAGGCGCTGTCCACACTCGTTTCCGAAATCAACTACAAACGCTTCCTTCTCTCCTCGG
CAACCAAGGTTATTGATGACCGCCAACAGCTGATCCACGACAAGAAGAAAGACCTCATCAAGGAGATCAC
AGCCATGGCGGTGAAGATCACCAATACGGTCAATACCCGAGGCAAGCAGCTAATCATGAGATTGAACGAG
GTGTGCGACAGTAAACTCAAGGTGCTGGTGGAAAAGAAGGAGACGCTGCAGTTGCTCTCCGACAACACGG
ACCACTGCATCGATTTTATGCAAAACGCTTTGGAGAAGGGCAGTGATTTCGCCATCCTCTCGAGCAAAAA
GTCTCTGGTGCGTCACCTGCAGAAGCTGAAGTGCCAACGGGCGGATATTCCAAATCCGGAAATCCCAGTG
CGCATTCAGGTGCAGCTTAATCAGGTTTCCGATCTGCAGAAGGTAATCTCCCAGCTGGGCATCATTATCG
TCGATGGCAAACCATATCCGCCCACACCGTCGCCCAACGGAACCCCTCAGCCGCAACACCCACCGCGCCA
GCCTCCTAGCCCGAACATGGCTCCACCCCTGCGTCCTGGTCTTCCACCCGGAATGCCAGCTGGCCTCTCG
CCGAACGGACCGCCCGTCAACTTCGGACCGCAGAACGGACCGCCGCTCTACAGCAATGCTGCCCAGCAGC
AATTCAACAATCTGTCCATGAGTCGCTCCTTTCCGGGTGACGGGTCAGTTCGGTTCGGGGGAATGCCGCC
AGTGGGCATGCAGCGACACGGACAACCGCACGTGAGCTCCTCCACACATCCGCAGAATATGGACATCAGC
CTGCGGGGCCTACTGAACAACCAGGCGGCGCAGAGCCCGAATGCCCACATGGCATTTAATGGACCGCCCA
GCTATCCGGGTGGGCCGCAAGGAGCACCGGCTCCGGCCCACCAACCGATGGGCCCGCAGATGCGTCCGCA
TTTCATGCCCGGCCAGCAGGGTTTCTCGCAGGGCGGTGGACCAGGAGGCGGTCCGCGGGACGCCAACTTT
ATGAACAGCAACGCGCGCTTCCAGTCGCAGTATCAGCGTATGGCCAACCACGCTCAGCAGGCGGCGGCTG
CGGCGGCCATGGCCGGTGCGGCGGGGGGCGGAGGCGGCCAAATCCCTTCGCCGGGTGCACTGCAGCGACC
GCAGATGATGTCCAATCCCATGCAGAATGTGAGTGCCATGCAGAATTCGTTGGGGTTTCATGGGAGCCAG
GCTGGCTTTAATACCGGCCCACCGCAGACCTCCCCGCAGTTAGGCGGCGGAGGCATGCACAGCCTGGCCA
AGTGGCACATCCCGCAATCCGCGCAACAGTCGAACATGTGTTCGCAACAAGGCCCCCTTTTGCCTTTTGC
GAATGGCCGCCAGACATCGGAAAATTTTAAAATCTCACTTAAATCTCCCAACACGCTCAAAAATAGCACC
CCGCCCAGCCTGGGGGGCGGTGGTGTGGGTCACCAGGGCCACGGAAACGGCTCCTCCAGCGCCCAACTGA
ACGCAGCTGCTCTGGGATTGGGGCCAGCCGTTTCGATACTCTCCAATGTCACCTCGACGAATCCAAAGAC
GCCCAGTCCCAGCACTCATGAGAACACCAAGGACTTCACCGAACCCATTGACAAGGTGCGAGATGACTCA
ATCAACGATCTAATTGCAACCATAGCCAAACTGGACTCGAATGGGGTGCAGGTATTGCCGGAGGGTCGGA
CAAAGACCACCTCGCCGCAGGTGCACAGCTCGACGGATCTGTCCAACACACAGGAAGTTAATAATAAAAA
CGAACAAAAAGATGATCCCAACGAGGACTGGTGCGCCGTCTGTCTGGATGGAGGCGAGCTGATGTGCTGC
GACAAGTGTCCCAAAGTTTTCCATCAGAACTGTCACATCCCTGCGATCAGCTCGTTGCCGGACGAGAGCG
AGAGCTGGCAGTGCCTACTGTGCGTCAACATCAAGGAGCTGACAAAGACGGAGGGAAGTGAAAAGAGCTC
CTCCGGCGAGCTGAGCGCCCTCGAACTCCGCATCTTGCAGCGCATCTGCCTAGAATTGTACTGCCAGTAC
GAGCAGAGTCTCAACTTCCGGGAGCCGGAGTCGCCAGCCAATACATCCTACTACGAGATTGTTTCCAGTC
CCATGTCTCTAGATGTTATTCGCACCCGCCTGGATCCATCCAGTCCGAATCACTACAAGGACATTGCAGG
CTTCGTGTCCGACGTGCGTTTAATATTCTCCAACACATACCTCTTTTACCAGGAGGACACGAAAACTTAC
TCCAATGCCAAGTACTTGGAAAATTTCTTCGAGGAGCAGCTGGCCAAGTGGTTGCCGCAATTTGAGGGCA
CCAAGCCGCAGGGTAAGCGAAATACCTCAAACTCGCCGGCACTGTTAGGTGTGAATGCAACTGGTTCGCC
GTCGCCCATCGAGAACGGACGGAAGAGCTGCGGCTCGGCATCATTGGGTGACAGCGATGGTGCCTGCTTG
CCGGCCAAGAGGGCGAGACGCTCGGCGCACGAA
