>Addgene plasmid #71063 | pFOSGE_COF4A09 | addgene partial sequence | sequence record 130960 | M13-F20 5'-TGTAAAACGACGGCCAGT-3'
ATTTTATTTTGACTGATAGTGACCTGTTCGTTGCAACAAATTGATGAGCAATGCTTTTTTATAATGCCAA
CTTTGTACAAAAAAGCAGGCTTCATGGATATGGATTTGGAGCAGCTAAAGAACGACTTCCTGCCGCTTAT
CGCCGGGATCAAGCAGGAGCAGCTGGATGCCGTGCCCACGGATGCCCTGCCCCAGATGAGCACACCAAAC
ACGGCCAGCGGTGCGCCCACAACCTCGTCATTGAGCTCCTCTTCGCTGAGTCTGAGCAACCCCTGCGACA
GTGCCGAGAAAAGGTCGGAGTCAAACTCTTCGGCATCAGCCAAGTTTACCCTTTTCAAGTGCGTTTACTG
CGCTCAACTCCTCGGATCCAACGATCGCCCCAAGCTGTTAGAATGCCTTCACGTGGCCTGTGCCCAGTGC
GTGAGCACCAAGTTCTCAGAGCTGGACCGTTCCCTGCCACCATTGATCCATTGTCCGGTATGCGACAATG
CGTCGCAGCAGGAGTTCATCGTGGACAACCAGTTCCTCATTGAGCAGTGCACCGCCGGAGACAGTGGCGA
TGGGGTCGGACTTCTGGGTCTGACTGGCGAAGGTCAGAAGAGTTCCGCTGCGGCGAACATCCAGTGCAGC
AGCTGCTCCGATGGTGCGGTGGCCACGTCGTGGTGCGTTGACTGCTCGGAGTATATTTGCGACAGTTGTG
TGCAAGCTCACCAGCGCCTGAAGATCACCAAGGATCACACGATCAAGCCCAAAGATGAGGCCAACAACGA
GCAGCTGGCCGGAGCTGCCGGGG
