>Addgene plasmid #71063 | pFOSGE_COF4A09 | addgene partial sequence | sequence record 130961 | M13-Rev 5'-CAGGAAACAGCTATGACC-3'
ATAATGATTTTATTTTGACTGATAGTGACCTGTTCGTTGCAACAAATTGATAAGCAATGCTTTCTTATAA
TGCCAACTTTGTACAAGAAAGCTGGGTCTTCGTGCGCCGAGCGTCTCGCCCTCTTGGCCGGCAAGCAGGC
ACCATCGCTGTCACCCAATGATGCCGAGCCGCAGCTCTTCCGTCCGTTCTCGATGGGCGACGGCGAACCA
GTTGCATTCACACCTAACAGTGCCGGCGAGTTTGAGGTATTTCGCTTACCCTGCGGCTTGGTGCCCTCAA
ATTGCGGCAACCACTTGGCCAGCTGCTCCTCGAAGAAATTTTCCAAGTACTTGGCATTGGAGTAAGTTTT
CGTGTCCTCCTGGTAAAAGAGGTATGTGTTGGAGAATATTAAACGCACGTCGGACACGAAGCCTGCAATG
TCCTTGTAGTGATTCGGACTGGATGGATCCAGGCGGGTGCGAATAACATCTAGAGACATGGGACTGGAAA
CAATCTCGTAGTAGGATGTATTGGCTGGCGACTCCGGCTCCCGGAAGTTGAGACTCTGCTCGTACTGGCA
GTACAATTCTAGGCAGATGCGCTGCAAGATGCGGAGTTCGAGGGCGCTCAGCTCGCCGGAGGAGCTCTTT
TCACTTCCCTCCGTCTTTGTCAGCTCCTTGATGTTGACGCACAGTAGGCACTGCCAGCTCTCGCTCTCGT
CCGGCAACGAGCTGATCGCAGGGATGTGACAGTTCTGATGGAAAACTTTGGGACACTTGTCGCAGCACAT
CAGCTCGCCTCCATCCAGACAGACGGCGCACCAGTCCTCGTTGGGATCATCTTT
