[The description below was written by a language model from this plasmid's Addgene catalogue record.]
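Description:
pFOSGE_COF4A09 is a Gateway entry clone built on the Invitrogen pDONR221 backbone and carrying the coding sequence of the Drosophila melanogaster gene bon (bonus, CG5206), recorded as an insert of about 3.4 kb corresponding to transcript FBtr0083912. It is a bacterial cloning plasmid rather than an expression vector. It is maintained at high copy number in standard E. coli such as DH5alpha and selected with kanamycin. The record gives no feature table, so the exact boundaries of the insert, the presence or absence of a stop codon, and any added tags are not stated. No promoter driving the insert is listed, which fits the usual design of entry clones as promoterless shuttles.

The insert was introduced by Gateway cloning. In pDONR221 this normally means a BP recombination in which an attB-flanked PCR product replaces the donor vector's counter-selectable cassette, leaving the open reading frame flanked by attL sites. Those sites allow the bon sequence to be transferred in a defined orientation and reading frame into any compatible destination vector by an LR reaction, where promoters, fusion partners or tags are supplied by the destination backbone. M13 forward and reverse primer sites flanking the recombination region are listed for sequence verification of the insert.

The plasmid's stated purpose is simply to serve as an entry clone. The associated publication concerns the context-dependent regulatory functions of transcriptional regulators in Drosophila, which suggests that it belongs to a larger set of factor and cofactor ORF clones intended for transfer into expression vectors for functional assays.
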