Addgene plasmid #71063: pFOSGE_COF4A09
Purpose: Gateway entry clone
Depositing lab: Alexander Stark. Depositing organization: Research Institute of Molecular Pathology (IMP). Publication: Transcriptional regulators form diverse groups with context-dependent regulatory functions. Stampfel G, Kazmar T, Frank O, Wienerroither S, Reiter F, Stark A. Nature. 2015 Nov 9. doi: 10.1038/nature15545. PubMed 26550828.
Backbone
  Vector backbone: pDONR221
  Backbone manufacturer: Invitrogen
  Backbone size w/o insert (bp): 4762
  Vector type: Gateway entry vector
Growth in bacteria
  Bacterial resistance: Kanamycin, 50 μg/mL
  Growth temperature: 37°C
  Growth strain: DH5alpha
  Copy number: High Copy
Gene/Insert
  Gene/Insert name: bon (alt names: FBgn0023097; CG5206, FBtr0083912)
  Species: D. melanogaster (fly)
  Insert size (bp): 3393
  Entrez Gene: bon (a.k.a. Dmel_CG5206, 0241/08, 0249/12, 0434/20, 0487/06, 150268_at, 150269_at, Bon, Bonus, CG15687, CG5206, Dmel\CG5206, anon-WO0118547.418, l(3)S043420)
  Cloning method: Gateway Cloning
  Sequencing primers: 5′ M13-F20; 3′ M13R
Terms and licenses: Academic/Nonprofit Terms; Industry Terms: Not Available to Industry
How to cite: pFOSGE_COF4A09 was a gift from Alexander Stark (Addgene plasmid # 71063 ; http://n2t.net/addgene:71063 ; RRID:Addgene_71063)
